Addgene plasmid #45379: pMP40-2
Depositing lab: Harmit Malik. Depositing organization: Fred Hutchinson Cancer Center. Publication: Convergent evolution of escape from hepaciviral antagonism in primates. Patel MR, Loo YM, Horner SM, Gale M Jr, Malik HS. PLoS Biol. 2012;10(3):e1001282. doi: 10.1371/journal.pbio.1001282. Epub 2012 Mar 13. PubMed 22427742.
Backbone
  Vector backbone: pFLAG-CMV2
  Backbone size w/o insert (bp): 4700
  Total vector size (bp): 6300
  Vector type: Mammalian Expression
Growth in bacteria
  Bacterial resistance: Ampicillin, 100 μg/mL
  Growth temperature: 37°C
  Growth strain: DH5alpha
  Copy number: Unknown
Gene/Insert
  Gene/Insert name: MAVS
  Species: Callicebus moloch (Red-bellied titi)
  Insert size (bp): 1596
  GenBank ID: KC415024.1
  Promoter: CMV
  Tag / fusion protein: FLAG (N terminal on backbone)
  Cloning method: Restriction Enzyme; 5′ cloning site HindIII (not destroyed); 3′ cloning site BglII (not destroyed)
  Sequencing primers: 5′ gacgcaaatgggcggtaggcgtg; 3′ gacaaggctggtgggcactggag
Terms and licenses: Academic/Nonprofit Terms; Industry Terms: Not Available to Industry
How to cite: pMP40-2 was a gift from Harmit Malik (Addgene plasmid # 45379 ; http://n2t.net/addgene:45379 ; RRID:Addgene_45379)
