[The description below was written by a language model from this plasmid's Addgene catalogue record.]
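Description:
pMP40-2 is a mammalian expression plasmid built on the pFLAG-CMV2 backbone, carrying the MAVS (mitochondrial antiviral signaling protein) coding sequence from the red-bellied titi monkey, Callicebus moloch. The insert of about 1.6 kb sits in a backbone of about 4.7 kb, for a total of roughly 6.3 kb. It was cloned by restriction digestion between HindIII at the 5′ end and BglII at the 3′ end, and both sites remain intact. The plasmid is propagated in E. coli under ampicillin selection. The record lists copy number as unknown, names no origin of replication, and mentions no mammalian selection marker, so the construct appears best suited to transient transfection.

Expression is driven by the CMV promoter, a strong constitutive promoter in most mammalian cell lines. The backbone supplies an N-terminal FLAG epitope fused in frame to MAVS, so the protein can be detected or immunoprecipitated with anti-FLAG antibodies without a species-specific MAVS antibody. MAVS is the adaptor that relays signals from the RIG-I-like RNA sensors to interferon induction, and it is a known target of cleavage by hepaciviral proteases.

The associated publication concerns convergent evolution of escape from hepaciviral antagonism in primates. This suggests the plasmid belongs to a comparative set of primate MAVS orthologs, expressed in cultured cells to test how species-specific sequence differences affect susceptibility to viral antagonism and downstream antiviral signaling. No feature table was provided, so other backbone elements, such as the polyadenylation signal, cannot be confirmed from the record.
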