>Addgene plasmid #45379 | pMP40-2 | depositor partial sequence | sequence record 63360 | MAVS cDNA
ATGCCGTTTGCTGAAGACAAAACCTATAAGTATATCTGCAGACATTTCAGCAATTTTTGCAATGTGGATG
TTGTAGAGATTCTGCCTTACCTGCCCTGCCTCACAGCAAGAGACCAGGATCGACTGCGGGCCACTTGCAC
ACTCTCGGGGAACCGGGATACCCTCTGGCATCTCTTCAATACCCTTCAGCGGCGACCCGGCTGGGTGGAG
TCCTTCATTGTGGCGCTGAGGGCCTGTGAGCTGTCTGATCTCGCAGACGAAGTGGCCCGTGTCTACCAGA
GCTACCAGCCTCGGACCCCGGAATATCCCCCAGCCCCACTGGAGCCACCGTCAGTTTCTGCTGAGGTGCC
AGGACCCTCCACGCCTGCTGTGGCCTACAGCATCCCCTACAATGGCTACAGAGAGAAGGAGCCAAGCTAC
CCCATGCCTGTCCAGGAGACCCAGCTGCCAGAATCCCTGGAAGAGAGTTCAGAGCAAGCCCCGCAGATGC
TCAGCCCTGGAGCCGTCCCAAGGAGGCCGGTTGGTGGCCCTGTGGAGCCCTCCTCTGACCTGGCAGCCCT
TAGCCCTCTGACCTCCAGCAGGCATCAGGAGCAGGACACAGAACTGGGCAGTACCCACACAGCAGGTGCA
ACCTCCAGCCTCACACCATCCCGTGGGCCTGTGTCTCCATCTGTCTCCTTCCAGCCCCTGGCCCGATCCA
CCCCCAGGGCAAGCCGCTTGCCTGGACCTGCAGGGTCAGTTTCTACTGGTACCTCCTCCTCATCCCCTGG
CTTGGCCTCTGCAGGGGCTGAAGAGGGTAACCAGCCCGAGCCTAGCATCTGCTCCAGCGGGGCAGAGGCA
CCTGCCAACTCTGTGCCCTCCAAAGTGCCTACCACCTTGATGCCTATGAACACAGTGCCTCCGGAAGTGC
CTGCCAACCCAGCATCTGCCAGCACAGTGCTCTCCAAGTTGCCACCTAGCTCAAAGCCCCCTGATGCAGT
GCCTTCTAATGTGCTCACCAATCCAGCACCATCCAAATTGCCCATCAACTCAACCCATGCTGGCATGGTG
CCATCCAAAGTGCCCACTAGCATGGTGCTCACCACAGGGAATGCCAGCACAGTCCCCGCCAGCAGGAGCA
GCAGAGCTGAGGAAACCCCAGCAGCTCCAACACCTGCAGGTGCCACTGGAGGCAGCTCAGCCTGGCTAGA
CAAAAACTCTGAGAATGGGGGCCTTGGGTCGGAGCTGAGCAAGCCTGGAATACTGGTATCCCAGGTAGAC
AGCCTATTCTCGGGCTGCTCTGAGGATCTTGCCATCAGTGCCAGTAGCTCCTTGGATGTGGGGCCCTGCC
ATGGCCCAGAGGAGAATGAGTACAAGTCCGAGGGCACCTTTGAGATCCACGTGGCTGAGAACCCCAGCAT
CCAGCTCCTGGAGGGCAACCCTGGGCCACCTGCGGACCTGGAGGGTGGCCCCAGGCCACACACCAACCAG
AAGTTCCAGGACGAGGAGGCGCCATGCCACTGGTCCTCGCTCGGGTCTCCGTGGCTCCAGGCAGCTGTGG
CAGGGGTGCTGGCAGCCATACTCCTGGCAATGCTGTACCAGCGGCGCCAGCTCTAG
