>Addgene plasmid #45379 | pMP40-2 | addgene partial sequence | sequence record 65271 | cmv-fwd
AGCAGAGCTCGTTTAGTGAACCGTCAGAATTGATCTACCATGGACTACAAAGACGATGACGACAAGCTTA
TGCCGTTTGCTGAAGACAAAACCTATAAGTATATCTGCAGACATTTCAGCAATTTTTGCAATGTGGATGT
TGTAGAGATTCTGCCTTACCTGCCCTGCCTCACAGCAAGAGACCAGGATCGACTGCGGGCCACTTGCACA
CTCTCGGGGAACCGGGATACCCTCTGGCATCTCTTCAATACCCTTCAGCGGCGACCCGGCTGGGTGGAGT
CCTTCATTGTGGCGCTGAGGGCCTGTGAGCTGTCTGATCTCGCAGACGAAGTGGCCCGTGTCTACCAGAG
CTACCAGCCTCGGACCCCGGAATATCCCCCAGCCCCACTGGAGCCACCGTCAGTTTCTGCTGAGGTGCCA
GGACCCTCCACGCCTGCTGTGGCCTACAGCATCCCCTACAATGGCTACAGAGAGAAGGAGCCAAGCTACC
CCATGCCTGTCCAGGAGACCCAGCTGCCAGAATCCCTGGAAGAGAGTTCAGAGCAAGCCCCGCAGATGCT
CAGCCCTGGAGCCGTCCCAAGGAGGCCGGTTGGTGGCCCTGTGGAGCCCTCCTCTGACCTGGCAGCCCTT
AGCCCTCTGACCTCCAGCAGGCATCAGGAGCAGGACACAGAACTGGGCAGTACCCACACAGCAGGTGCAA
CCTCCAGCCTCACACCATCCCGTGGGCCTGTGTCTCCATCTGTCTCCTTCCAGCCCCTGGCCCGATCCAC
CCCCAGGGCAAGCCGCTTGCCTGGACCTGCAGGGTCAGTTTCTACTGGTACCTCCTCCTCATCCCCTGGC
TTGGCCTCTGCAGGGGCTGAAGAGGGTAACCAGCCCGAGCCTAGCATCTGCTCCAGCGGGGCAGAGGCAC
CTGCCAACTCTGTGCCCTCCAAAGTGCCTACCACCTTGATGCCTATGAACACAGTG
